Addgene plasmid #27568: pLenti CMVTRE3G eGFP Blast (w818-1)
Depositing lab: Eric Campeau. Depositing organization: University of Massachusetts, Worcester.
Backbone
  Vector backbone: p156RRL-sinPPT-CMV-GFP-PRE/Nhe I
  Backbone size w/o insert (bp): 7620
  Vector type: Mammalian Expression, Lentiviral
  Selectable markers: Blasticidin
Growth in bacteria
  Bacterial resistance: Ampicillin, 100 μg/mL
  Growth temperature: 37°C
  Growth strain: Stbl3
  Growth instructions: Stbl3, 37oC
  Copy number: High Copy
Gene/Insert
  Gene/Insert name: Enhance Green Fluorescent Protein (alt name: eGFP)
  Insert size (bp): 719
  Cloning method: Restriction Enzyme
  Sequencing primers: 5′ CMVtight; 3′ WPRErev
Resource information
  A portion of this plasmid was derived from a plasmid made by: The CMVTRE3G promoter was a gift from Dr. Dominic Esposito (SAIC Frederick). Tet-On 3G compatible plasmid.
Terms and licenses: Academic/Nonprofit Terms; Industry Terms: Not Available to Industry
Depositor comments: There are a few mismatches between Addgene's quality control sequence and depositor's reference sequence. However the changes are in vector sequence only, features unaffected. Depositor tested this construct and it was functional.
How to cite: pLenti CMVTRE3G eGFP Blast (w818-1) was a gift from Eric Campeau (Addgene plasmid # 27568 ; http://n2t.net/addgene:27568 ; RRID:Addgene_27568)
