[The description below was written by a language model from this plasmid's Addgene catalogue record and pLannotate feature annotations shown in this document.]
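Description:
pLenti CMVTRE3G eGFP Blast (w818-1) is a third-generation, self-inactivating HIV-1-based lentiviral vector for doxycycline-inducible expression of enhanced GFP in mammalian cells. It is built on the p156RRL-sinPPT-CMV-GFP-PRE backbone and totals about 8.3 kb. In bacteria it is maintained through a high-copy ColE1/pUC-type origin and ampicillin resistance (bla), and the record lists a recombination-deficient strain (Stbl3), as is usual for LTR-containing plasmids. An f1 origin, an SV40 origin, T3 and T7 promoters, and lac-derived fragments are also annotated as backbone remnants.

The viral genome is transcribed from an RSV promoter fused to a truncated 5' LTR, which makes packaging Tat-independent. It carries the Ψ packaging signal with a gag fragment, the Rev response element, the cPPT/CTS for efficient nuclear import, and a ΔU3 3' LTR followed by an SV40 polyadenylation signal. Inside this frame, the TRE3G Tet-responsive promoter drives EGFP, which is flanked by attB1 and attB2 Gateway sites and preceded by a small multiple cloning site. A WPRE downstream enhances transcript expression. TRE3G is active only when bound by the Tet-On 3G transactivator in the presence of doxycycline, and this plasmid does not encode that transactivator, so it must be supplied separately. A second cassette, with the SV40 promoter and bacterial EM7 promoter driving blasticidin S deaminase, allows blasticidin selection of transduced cells.

The construct serves as a fluorescent reporter or control for Tet-On 3G inducible lentiviral systems. The depositor notes a few mismatches between the reference sequence and the quality-control sequence, confined to vector regions, and reports that the construct is functional.
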