Features (pLannotate 1.2.2; 31 found; start..end, strand, type, name):
     27..131     +  promoter       AmpR promoter: bla
    132..992     +  CDS            AmpR: β-lactamase; bla; confers resistance to ampicillin, carbenicillin, and related antibiotics
   1163..1751    +  rep_origin     ori: high-copy-number ColE1/pMB1/pBR322/pUC origin of replication
   1934..2026    +  CDS            lacI (fragment): lac repressor; lacI; The lac repressor binds to the lac operator to inhibit transcription in E. coli. This inhibition can be relieved by adding lactose or isopropyl-β-D-thiogalactopyranoside (IPTG).
   2039..2060    +  protein_bind   CAP binding site: CAP binding activates transcription in the presence of cAMP. E. coli catabolite activator protein
   2075..2105    +  promoter       lac promoter: promoter for the E. coli lac operon
   2113..2129    +  protein_bind   lac operator: The lac repressor binds to the lac operator to inhibit transcription in E. coli. This inhibition can be relieved by adding lactose or isopropyl-β-D-thiogalactopyranoside (IPTG). lac repressor encoded by lacI
   2174..2192    +  promoter       T3 promoter: promoter for bacteriophage T3 RNA polymerase
   2220..2441    +  promoter       RSV promoter: Rous sarcoma virus enhancer/promoter
   2448..2628    +  LTR            5' LTR (truncated): truncated 5' long terminal repeat (LTR) from HIV-1
   2672..2797    +  misc_feature   HIV-1 Ψ: packaging signal of human immunodeficiency virus type 1
   2781..3144    +  CDS            HIV-1 gag (fragment): gag protein from human immunodeficiency virus 1; gag
   3239..3575    +  ncRNA          RRE: Accession: RF00036 - HIV Rev response element
   3900..4000    +  CDS            Rev (fragment): human immunodeficiency virus 1 (HIV-1) Rev protein; rev; enhances nuclear export of unspliced and incompletely spliced viral mRNAs
   4019..4136    +  misc_feature   cPPT/CTS: central polypurine tract and central termination sequence of HIV-1
   4168..4543    +  promoter       TRE3G promoter: 3rd-generation Tet-responsive promoter that can be activated by binding of Tet-On® 3G
   4589..4613    +  protein_bind   attB1: mutant version of attB; recombination site for the Gateway® BP reaction BP Clonase™
   4642..4694    +  misc_feature   MCS: multiple cloning site
   4708..5427    +  CDS            EGFP: the original enhanced GFP (Yang et al., 1996) mammalian codon-optimized
   5452..5476    -  protein_bind   attB2: mutant version of attB; recombination site for the Gateway® BP reaction BP Clonase™
   5507..6095    +  misc_feature   WPRE: woodchuck hepatitis virus posttranscriptional regulatory element
   6151..6481    +  promoter       SV40 promoter: SV40 enhancer and early promoter
   6529..6576    +  promoter       EM7 promoter: synthetic bacterial promoter&nbsp
   6595..6993    +  CDS            BSD: blasticidin S deaminase; Aspergillus terreus BSD; confers resistance to blasticidin
   7010..7078    +  CDS            nef (fragment): NEF_HV1Z2 - Experimental evidence at protein level: Swiss-Prot protein existence level 1. Extracellular Nef protein targets CD4(+) T-lymphocytes for apoptosis by interacting with CXCR4 surface receptors. From Human immunodeficiency virus type 1 group M subtype D (isolate Z2/CDC-Z34) (HIV-1).
   7080..7313    +  LTR            3' LTR (ΔU3): self-inactivating 3' long terminal repeat (LTR) from HIV-1
   7385..7506    +  polyA_signal   SV40 poly(A) signal: SV40 polyadenylation signal
   7525..7660    +  rep_origin     SV40 ori: SV40 origin of replication
   7693..7711    -  promoter       T7 promoter: promoter for bacteriophage T7 RNA polymerase
   7719..7874    +  CDS            lacZα (fragment): LacZα fragment of β-galactosidase; lacZ fragment
   7882..8337    +  rep_origin     f1 ori (sequence partly withheld): f1 bacteriophage origin of replication; arrow indicates direction of (+) strand synthesis
>Addgene plasmid #27568 | pLenti CMVTRE3G eGFP Blast (w818-1) | depositor full sequence | sequence record 12974 | Author sequence
CAGGTGGCACTTTTCGGGGAAATGTGCGCGGAACCCCTATTTGTTTATTTTTCTAAATACATTCAAATAT
GTATCCGCTCATGAGACAATAACCCTGATAAATGCTTCAATAATATTGAAAAAGGAAGAGTATGAGTATT
CAACATTTCCGTGTCGCCCTTATTCCCTTTTTTGCGGCATTTTGCCTTCCTGTTTTTGCTCACCCAGAAA
CGCTGGTGAAAGTAAAAGATGCTGAAGATCAGTTGGGTGCACGAGTGGGTTACATCGAACTGGATCTCAA
CAGCGGTAAGATCCTTGAGAGTTTTCGCCCCGAAGAACGTTTTCCAATGATGAGCACTTTTAAAGTTCTG
CTATGTGGCGCGGTATTATCCCGTATTGACGCCGGGCAAGAGCAACTCGGTCGCCGCATACACTATTCTC
AGAATGACTTGGTTGAGTACTCACCAGTCACAGAAAAGCATCTTACGGATGGCATGACAGTAAGAGAATT
ATGCAGTGCTGCCATAACCATGAGTGATAACACTGCGGCCAACTTACTTCTGACAACGATCGGAGGACCG
AAGGAGCTAACCGCTTTTTTGCACAACATGGGGGATCATGTAACTCGCCTTGATCGTTGGGAACCGGAGC
TGAATGAAGCCATACCAAACGACGAGCGTGACACCACGATGCCTGTAGCAATGGCAACAACGTTGCGCAA
ACTATTAACTGGCGAACTACTTACTCTAGCTTCCCGGCAACAATTAATAGACTGGATGGAGGCGGATAAA
GTTGCAGGACCACTTCTGCGCTCGGCCCTTCCGGCTGGCTGGTTTATTGCTGATAAATCTGGAGCCGGTG
AGCGTGGGTCTCGCGGTATCATTGCAGCACTGGGGCCAGATGGTAAGCCCTCCCGTATCGTAGTTATCTA
CACGACGGGGAGTCAGGCAACTATGGATGAACGAAATAGACAGATCGCTGAGATAGGTGCCTCACTGATT
AAGCATTGGTAACTGTCAGACCAAGTTTACTCATATATACTTTAGATTGATTTAAAACTTCATTTTTAAT
TTAAAAGGATCTAGGTGAAGATCCTTTTTGATAATCTCATGACCAAAATCCCTTAACGTGAGTTTTCGTT
CCACTGAGCGTCAGACCCCGTAGAAAAGATCAAAGGATCTTCTTGAGATCCTTTTTTTCTGCGCGTAATC
TGCTGCTTGCAAACAAAAAAACCACCGCTACCAGCGGTGGTTTGTTTGCCGGATCAAGAGCTACCAACTC
TTTTTCCGAAGGTAACTGGCTTCAGCAGAGCGCAGATACCAAATACTGTCCTTCTAGTGTAGCCGTAGTT
AGGCCACCACTTCAAGAACTCTGTAGCACCGCCTACATACCTCGCTCTGCTAATCCTGTTACCAGTGGCT
GCTGCCAGTGGCGATAAGTCGTGTCTTACCGGGTTGGACTCAAGACGATAGTTACCGGATAAGGCGCAGC
GGTCGGGCTGAACGGGGGGTTCGTGCACACAGCCCAGCTTGGAGCGAACGACCTACACCGAACTGAGATA
CCTACAGCGTGAGCTATGAGAAAGCGCCACGCTTCCCGAAGGGAGAAAGGCGGACAGGTATCCGGTAAGC
GGCAGGGTCGGAACAGGAGAGCGCACGAGGGAGCTTCCAGGGGGAAACGCCTGGTATCTTTATAGTCCTG
TCGGGTTTCGCCACCTCTGACTTGAGCGTCGATTTTTGTGATGCTCGTCAGGGGGGCGGAGCCTATGGAA
AAACGCCAGCAACGCGGCCTTTTTACGGTTCCTGGCCTTTTGCTGGCCTTTTGCTCACATGTTCTTTCCT
GCGTTATCCCCTGATTCTGTGGATAACCGTATTACCGCCTTTGAGTGAGCTGATACCGCTCGCCGCAGCC
GAACGACCGAGCGCAGCGAGTCAGTGAGCGAGGAAGCGGAAGAGCGCCCAATACGCAAACCGCCTCTCCC
CGCGCGTTGGCCGATTCATTAATGCAGCTGGCACGACAGGTTTCCCGACTGGAAAGCGGGCAGTGAGCGC
AACGCAATTAATGTGAGTTAGCTCACTCATTAGGCACCCCAGGCTTTACACTTTATGCTTCCGGCTCGTA
TGTTGTGTGGAATTGTGAGCGGATAACAATTTCACACAGGAAACAGCTATGACCATGATTACGCCAAGCG
CGCAATTAACCCTCACTAAAGGGAACAAAAGCTGGAGCTGCAAGCTTAATGTAGTCTTATGCAATACTCT
TGTAGTCTTGCAACATGGTAACGATGAGTTAGCAACATGCCTTACAAGGAGAGAAAAAGCACCGTGCATG
CCGATTGGTGGAAGTAAGGTGGTACGATCGTGCCTTATTAGGAAGGCAACAGACGGGTCTGACATGGATT
GGACGAACCACTGAATTGCCGCATTGCAGAGATATTGTATTTAAGTGCCTAGCTCGATACAATAAACGGG
TCTCTCTGGTTAGACCAGATCTGAGCCTGGGAGCTCTCTGGCTAACTAGGGAACCCACTGCTTAAGCCTC
AATAAAGCTTGCCTTGAGTGCTTCAAGTAGTGTGTGCCCGTCTGTTGTGTGACTCTGGTAACTAGAGATC
CCTCAGACCCTTTTAGTCAGTGTGGAAAATCTCTAGCAGTGGCGCCCGAACAGGGACCTGAAAGCGAAAG
GGAAACCAGAGCTCTCTCGACGCAGGACTCGGCTTGCTGAAGCGCGCACGGCAAGAGGCGAGGGGCGGCG
ACTGGTGAGTACGCCAAAAATTTTGACTAGCGGAGGCTAGAAGGAGAGAGATGGGTGCGAGAGCGTCAGT
ATTAAGCGGGGGAGAATTAGATCGCGATGGGAAAAAATTCGGTTAAGGCCAGGGGGAAAGAAAAAATATA
AATTAAAACATATAGTATGGGCAAGCAGGGAGCTAGAACGATTCGCAGTTAATCCTGGCCTGTTAGAAAC
ATCAGAAGGCTGTAGACAAATACTGGGACAGCTACAACCATCCCTTCAGACAGGATCAGAAGAACTTAGA
TCATTATATAATACAGTAGCAACCCTCTATTGTGTGCATCAAAGGATAGAGATAAAAGACACCAAGGAAG
CTTTAGACAAGATAGAGGAAGAGCAAAACAAAAGTAAGACCACCGCACAGCAAGCGGCCGCTGATCTTCA
GACCTGGAGGAGGAGATATGAGGGACAATTGGAGAAGTGAATTATATAAATATAAAGTAGTAAAAATTGA
ACCATTAGGAGTAGCACCCACCAAGGCAAAGAGAAGAGTGGTGCAGAGAGAAAAAAGAGCAGTGGGAATA
GGAGCTTTGTTCCTTGGGTTCTTGGGAGCAGCAGGAAGCACTATGGGCGCAGCCTCAATGACGCTGACGG
TACAGGCCAGACAATTATTGTCTGGTATAGTGCAGCAGCAGAACAATTTGCTGAGGGCTATTGAGGCGCA
ACAGCATCTGTTGCAACTCACAGTCTGGGGCATCAAGCAGCTCCAGGCAAGAATCCTGGCTGTGGAAAGA
TACCTAAAGGATCAACAGCTCCTGGGGATTTGGGGTTGCTCTGGAAAACTCATTTGCACCACTGCTGTGC
CTTGGAATGCTAGTTGGAGTAATAAATCTCTGGAACAGATTTGGAATCACACGACCTGGATGGAGTGGGA
CAGAGAAATTAACAATTACACAAGCTTAATACACTCCTTAATTGAAGAATCGCAAAACCAGCAAGAAAAG
AATGAACAAGAATTATTGGAATTAGATAAATGGGCAAGTTTGTGGAATTGGTTTAACATAACAAATTGGC
TGTGGTATATAAAATTATTCATAATGATAGTAGGAGGCTTGGTAGGTTTAAGAATAGTTTTTGCTGTACT
TTCTATAGTGAATAGAGTTAGGCAGGGATATTCACCATTATCGTTTCAGACCCACCTCCCAACCCCGAGG
GGACCCGACAGGCCCGAAGGAATAGAAGAAGAAGGTGGAGAGAGAGACAGAGACAGATCCATTCGATTAG
TGAACGGATCTCGACGGTATCGGTTAACTTTTAAAAGAAAAGGGGGGATTGGGGGGTACAGTGCAGGGGA
AAGAATAGTAGACATAATAGCAACAGACATACAAACTAAAGAATTACAAAAACAAATTACAAAAATTCAA
AATTTTATCGATCACGAGACTAGCCTCGAGAGTTGGCTTTACTCCCTATCAGTGATAGAGAACGTATGAA
GAGTTTACTCCCTATCAGTGATAGAGAACGTATGCAGACTTTACTCCCTATCAGTGATAGAGAACGTATA
AGGAGTTTACTCCCTATCAGTGATAGAGAACGTATGACCAGTTTACTCCCTATCAGTGATAGAGAACGTA
TCTACAGTTTACTCCCTATCAGTGATAGAGAACGTATATCCAGTTTACTCCCTATCAGTGATAGAGAACG
TATAAGCTTTAGGCGTGTACGGTGGGCGCCTATAAAAGCAGAGCTCGTTTAGTGAACCGTCAGATCGCCT
GGAGCAATTCCACAACACTTTTGTCTTATACCAACTTTCCGTACCACTTCCTACCCTCGTAAAACCGGTC
GTCGACTAGTCCAGTGTGGTGGAATTCTGCAGATATCAACAAGTTTGTACAAAAAAGCAGGCTTTAAAGG
AACCAATTCAGTCGACTGGATCTCGAGCTCAAGCTTCGAATTCTGCAGTCGACGGTACCGCGGGCCCGGG
ATCCACCGGTCGCCACCATGGTGAGCAAGGGCGAGGAGCTGTTCACCGGGGTGGTGCCCATCCTGGTCGA
GCTGGACGGCGACGTAAACGGCCACAAGTTCAGCGTGTCCGGCGAGGGCGAGGGCGATGCCACCTACGGC
AAGCTGACCCTGAAGTTCATCTGCACCACCGGCAAGCTGCCCGTGCCCTGGCCCACCCTCGTGACCACCC
TGACCTACGGCGTGCAGTGCTTCAGCCGCTACCCCGACCACATGAAGCAGCACGACTTCTTCAAGTCCGC
CATGCCCGAAGGCTACGTCCAGGAGCGCACCATCTTCTTCAAGGACGACGGCAACTACAAGACCCGCGCC
GAGGTGAAGTTCGAGGGCGACACCCTGGTGAACCGCATCGAGCTGAAGGGCATCGACTTCAAGGAGGACG
GCAACATCCTGGGGCACAAGCTGGAGTACAACTACAACAGCCACAACGTCTATATCATGGCCGACAAGCA
GAAGAACGGCATCAAGGTGAACTTCAAGATCCGCCACAACATCGAGGACGGCAGCGTGCAGCTCGCCGAC
CACTACCAGCAGAACACCCCCATCGGCGACGGCCCCGTGCTGCTGCCCGACAACCACTACCTGAGCACCC
AGTCCGCCCTGAGCAAAGACCCCAACGAGAAGCGCGATCACATGGTCCTGCTGGAGTTCGTGACCGCCGC
CGGGATCACTCTCGGCATGGACGAGCTGTACAAGTAAAGCGGCCGCACTCGAGATATCTAGACCCAGCTT
TCTTGTACAAAGTGGTTGATATCCAGCACAGTGGCGGCCGCTCGACAATCAACCTCTGGATTACAAAATT
TGTGAAAGATTGACTGGTATTCTTAACTATGTTGCTCCTTTTACGCTATGTGGATACGCTGCTTTAATGC
CTTTGTATCATGCTATTGCTTCCCGTATGGCTTTCATTTTCTCCTCCTTGTATAAATCCTGGTTGCTGTC
TCTTTATGAGGAGTTGTGGCCCGTTGTCAGGCAACGTGGCGTGGTGTGCACTGTGTTTGCTGACGCAACC
CCCACTGGTTGGGGCATTGCCACCACCTGTCAGCTCCTTTCCGGGACTTTCGCTTTCCCCCTCCCTATTG
CCACGGCGGAACTCATCGCCGCCTGCCTTGCCCGCTGCTGGACAGGGGCTCGGCTGTTGGGCACTGACAA
TTCCGTGGTGTTGTCGGGGAAGCTGACGTCCTTTCCATGGCTGCTCGCCTGTGTTGCCACCTGGATTCTG
CGCGGGACGTCCTTCTGCTACGTCCCTTCGGCCCTCAATCCAGCGGACCTTCCTTCCCGCGGCCTGCTGC
CGGCTCTGCGGCCTCTTCCGCGTCTTCGCCTTCGCCCTCAGACGAGTCGGATCTCCCTTTGGGCCGCCTC
CCCGCCTGGAATTCTGCAGATATCCGGTTAGTAATGAGTTTGGAATTAATTCTGTGGAATGTGTGTCAGT
TAGGGTGTGGAAAGTCCCCAGGCTCCCCAGGCAGGCAGAAGTATGCAAAGCATGCATCTCAATTAGTCAG
CAACCAGGTGTGGAAAGTCCCCAGGCTCCCCAGCAGGCAGAAGTATGCAAAGCATGCATCTCAATTAGTC
AGCAACCATAGTCCCGCCCCTAACTCCGCCCATCCCGCCCCTAACTCCGCCCAGTTCCGCCCATTCTCCG
CCCCATGGCTGACTAATTTTTTTTATTTATGCAGAGGCCGAGGCCGCCTCTGCCTCTGAGCTATTCCAGA
AGTAGTGAGGAGGCTTTTTTGGAGGCCTAGGCTTTTGCAAAAAGCTCCCGGGAGCTTGTATATCCATTTT
CGGATCTGATCAGCACGTGTTGACAATTAATCATCGGCATAGTATATCGGCATAGTATAATACGACAAGG
TGAGGAACTAAACCATGGCCAAGCCTTTGTCTCAAGAAGAATCCACCCTCATTGAAAGAGCAACGGCTAC
AATCAACAGCATCCCCATCTCTGAAGACTACAGCGTCGCCAGCGCAGCTCTCTCTAGCGACGGCCGCATC
TTCACTGGTGTCAATGTATATCATTTTACTGGGGGACCTTGTGCAGAACTCGTGGTGCTGGGCACTGCTG
CTGCTGCGGCAGCTGGCAACCTGACTTGTATCGTCGCGATCGGAAATGAGAACAGGGGCATCTTGAGCCC
CTGCGGACGGTGCCGACAGGTGCTTCTCGATCTGCATCCTGGGATCAAAGCCATAGTGAAGGACAGTGAT
GGACAGCCGACGGCAGTTGGGATTCGTGAATTGCTGCCCTCTGGTTATGTGTGGGAGGGCTAAGCACAAT
TCGAGCTCGGTACCTTTAAGACCAATGACTTACAAGGCAGCTGTAGATCTTAGCCACTTTTTAAAAGAAA
AGGGGGGACTGGAAGGGCTAGCTCACTCCCAACGAAGACAAGATCTGCTTTTTGCTTGTACTGGGTCTCT
CTGGTTAGACCAGATCTGAGCCTGGGAGCTCTCTGGCTGCCTAGGGAACCCACTGCTTAAGCCTCAATAA
AGCTTGCCTTGAGTGCTTCAAGTAGTGTGTGCCCGTCTGTTGTGTGACTCTGGTAACTAGAGATCCCTCA
GACCCTTTTAGTCAGTGTGGAAAATCTCTAGCAGTAGTAGTTCATGTCATCTTATTATTCAGTATTTATA
ACTTGCAAAGAAATGAATATCAGAGAGTGAGAGGAACTTGTTTATTGCAGCTTATAATGGTTACAAATAA
AGCAATAGCATCACAAATTTCACAAATAAAGCATTTTTTTCACTGCATTCTAGTTGTGGTTTGTCCAAAC
TCATCAATGTATCTTATCATGTCTGGCTCTAGCTATCCCGCCCCTAACTCCGCCCAGTTCCGCCCATTCT
CCGCCCCATGGCTGACTAATTTTTTTTATTTATGCAGAGGCCGAGGCCGCCTCGGCCTCTGAGCTATTCC
AGAAGTAGTGAGGAGGCTTTTTTGGAGGCCTAGGCTTTTGCGTCGAGACGTACCCAATTCGCCCTATAGT
GAGTCGTATTACGCGCGCTCACTGGCCGTCGTTTTACAACGTCGTGACTGGGAAAACCCTGGCGTTACCC
AACTTAATCGCCTTGCAGCACATCCCCCTTTCGCCAGCTGGCGTAATAGCGAAGAGGCCCGCACCGATCG
CCCTTCCCAACAGTTGCGCAGCCTGAATGGCGAATGGCGCG
[124 nt withheld, positions 7882-8005]
C
[91 nt withheld, positions 8007-8097]
A
[49 nt withheld, positions 8099-8147]
CCTTTGACGTTGGAGTCCACGTTCTTT
[37 nt withheld, positions 8175-8211]
ACCCTATCTCGGTCTATTCTTTTGATTTATAAGGGATTTTGCCGATTTCGGCCTATTGGTTAAAAAATGA
GCTGATTTAACAAAAATTTAACGCGAATTTTAACAAAATATTAACGTTTACAATTTCC
