>Addgene plasmid #27568 | pLenti CMVTRE3G eGFP Blast (w818-1) | addgene partial sequence | sequence record 35118 | 27568 with SV40pro-F
GCTCCCGGGAGCTTGTATATCCATTTTCGGATCTGATCAGCACGTGTTGACAATTAATCATCGGCATAGT
ATATCGGCATAGTATAATACGACAAGGTGAGGAACTAAACCATGGCCAAGCCTTTGTCTCAAGAAGAATC
CACCCTCATTGAAAGAGCAACGGCTACGATCAACAGCATCCCCATCTCTGAAGACTACAGCGTCGCCAGC
GCAGCTCTCTCTAGCGACGGCCGCATCTTCACTGGTGTCAATGTATATCATTTTACTGGGGGACCTTGTG
CAGAACTCGTGGTGCTGGGCACTGCTGCTGCTGCGGCAGCTGGCAACCTGACTTGTATCGTCGCGATCGG
AAATGAGAACAGGGG
