>Addgene plasmid #27568 | pLenti CMVTRE3G eGFP Blast (w818-1) | addgene partial sequence | sequence record 35119 | 27568 with EGFP-N
CTCCTCGCCCTTGCTCACCATGGTGGCGACCGGCCGGTGGATCCCGGGCCCGCGGTACCGTCGACTGCAG
AATTCGAAGCTTGAGCTCGAGATCCAGTCGACTGAATTGGTTCCTTTAAAGCCTGCTTTTTTGTACAAAC
TTGTTGATATCTGCAGAATTCCACCACACTGGACTAGTCGACGAACCGGTTTACGAGGGTAGGAAGTGGT
ACGGAAAGTTGGTATAAGACAAAAGTGTTGTGGAATTGCTCCAGGCGATCTGACGGTTCACTAAACGAGC
TCTGCTTTTATAGGCGCCCACCGTACACGCCTAAAGCTTATACGTTCTCTATCACTGATAGGGAGTAAAC
TGGATATACGTTCTCTATCACTGATAGGGAGTAAACTGTAGATACGTTCTCTATCACTGATAGGGAGTAA
ACTGGTCATACGTTCTCTATCACTGATAGGGAGTAAACTCCTTATACGTTCTCTATCACTGATAGGGAGT
AAAGTCTGCATACGTTCTCTATCACTGATAGGGAGTAAACTCTTCATACGTTCTCTATCACTGATAGGGA
GTAAAGCCAACTCGAGGCTAGTCTCGTGATCGATAAAATTTTGAATTTTTGTAATTTGTTTTTGTAATTC
TTTAGTTTGTATGTCTGTTGCTATTATGTCTACTATTCTTTCCCCTGCACTGTACCCCCCAATCCCCCCT
TTTCTTTTAAAAGTTAACCGATACCGTCGAGATCCGTTCACTAATCGAATGGATCTGTCTCTGTCTCTCT
CTCCACCTTCTTCTTCTATTCCTTCGGGCCTGTCGGGTCCCCTCGGGGTTGGGAGGTGGGTCTGAAACGA
TAATGGTGAATATCCCTGCCTA
